>Addgene plasmid #136662 | pVAX_CBI_AcrIIA4 | addgene full sequence | sequence record 273367 | Addgene NGS Result
GCTTCGCGATGTACGGGCCAGATATACGCGTCTAGTTATTAATAGTAATCAATTACGGGGTCATTAGTTC
ATAGCCCATATATGGAGTTCCGCGTTACATAACTTACGGTAAATGGCCCGCCTGGCTGACCGCCCAACGA
CCCCCGCCCATTGACGTCAATAATGACGTATGTTCCCATAGTAACGCCAATAGGGACTTTCCATTGACGT
CAATGGGTGGAGTATTTACGGTAAACTGCCCACTTGGCAGTACATCAAGTGTATCATATGCCAAGTACGC
CCCCTATTGACGTCAATGACGGTAAATGGCCCGCCTGGCATTATGCCCAGTACATGACCTTATGGGACTT
TCCTACTTGGCAGTACATCTACGTATTAGTCATCGCTATTACCATGGTGATGCGGTTTTGGCAGTACATC
AATGGGCGTGGATAGCGGTTTGACTCACGGGGATTTCCAAGTCTCCACCCCATTGACGTCAATGGGAGTT
TGTTTTGGCACCAAAATCAACGGGACTTTCCAAAATGTCGTAACAACTCCGCCCCATTGACGCAAATGGG
CGGTAGGCGTGTACGGTGGGAGGTCTATATAAGCAGAGCTCGTTTAGTGAACCGTCAGATCGCCTGGAGA
CGCCATCCACGCTGTTTTGACCTCCATAGAAGACACCGGGACCGATCCAGCCTCCGCGGATTCGAATCCC
GGCCGGGAACGGTGCATTGGAACGCGGATTCCCCGTGCCAAGAGTGACGTAAGTACCGCCTATAGAGTCT
ATAGGCCCACAAAAAATGCTTTCTTCTTTTAATATACTTTTTTGTTTATCTTATTTCTAATACTTTCCCT
AATCTCTTTCTTTCAGGGCAATAATGATACAATGTATCATGCCTCTTTGCACCATTCTAAAGAATAACAG
TGATAATTTCTGGGTTAAGGCAATAGCAATATTTCTGCATATAAATATTTCTGCATATAAATTGTAACTG
ATGTAAGAGGTTTCATATTGCTAATAGCAGCTACAATCCAGCTACCATTCTGCTTTTATTTTATGGTTGG
GATAAGGCTGGATTATTCTGAGTCCAAGCTAGGCCCTTTTGCTAATCATGTTCATACCTCTTATCTTCCT
CCCACAGCTCCTGGGCAACGTGCTGGTCTGTGTGCTGGCCCATCACTTTGGCAAAGAATTGGGATTCGAA
CATCGATTGAATTCCTGTACAAGAAAAGGCCGGCGGCCACGAAAAAGGCCGGCCAGGCAAAAAAGAAAAA
GGGCGGAGGCTCTGGCGGCGGAAGCGCGGCCGCCATGAACATTAACGACCTCATACGAGAGATTAAGAAC
AAAGATTACACCGTCAAACTGTCAGGAACTGATAGTAACTCAATCACCCAGCTTATTATCAGGGTAAACA
ATGATGGGAATGAATATGTGATATCTGAGAGCGAAAACGAGTCTATCGTCGAGAAATTCATTTCCGCTTT
TAAGAACGGGTGGAATCAGGAATATGAGGATGAAGAAGAATTTTACAATGACATGCAGACGATCACGTTG
AAAAGTGAACTGAACTGATAACTCGAGTCTAGAGGGCCCGTTTAAACCCGCTGATCAGCCTCGACTGTGC
CTTCTAGTTGCCAGCCATCTGTTGTTTGCCCCTCCCCCGTGCCTTCCTTGACCCTGGAAGGTGCCACTCC
CACTGTCCTTTCCTAATAAAATGAGGAAATTGCATCGCATTGTCTGAGTAGGTGTCATTCTATTCTGGGG
GGTGGGGTGGGGCAGGACAGCAAGGGGGAGGATTGGGAAGACAATAGCAGGCATGCTGGGGATGCGGTGG
GCTCTATGGCTTCTACTGGGCGGTTTTATGGACAGCAAGCGAACCGGAATTGCCAGCTGGGGCGCCCTCT
GGTAAGGTTGGGAAGCCCTGCAAAGTAAACTGGATGGCTTTCTTGCCGCCAAGGATCTGATGGCGCAGGG
GATCAAGCTCTGATCAAGAGACAGGATGAGGATCGTTTCGCATGATTGAACAAGATGGATTGCACGCAGG
TTCTCCGGCCGCTTGGGTGGAGAGGCTATTCGGCTATGACTGGGCACAACAGACAATCGGCTGCTCTGAT
GCCGCCGTGTTCCGGCTGTCAGCGCAGGGGCGCCCGGTTCTTTTTGTCAAGACCGACCTGTCCGGTGCCC
TGAATGAACTGCAAGACGAGGCAGCGCGGCTATCGTGGCTGGCCACGACGGGCGTTCCTTGCGCAGCTGT
GCTCGACGTTGTCACTGAAGCGGGAAGGGACTGGCTGCTATTGGGCGAAGTGCCGGGGCAGGATCTCCTG
TCATCTCACCTTGCTCCTGCCGAGAAAGTATCCATCATGGCTGATGCAATGCGGCGGCTGCATACGCTTG
ATCCGGCTACCTGCCCATTCGACCACCAAGCGAAACATCGCATCGAGCGAGCACGTACTCGGATGGAAGC
CGGTCTTGTCGATCAGGATGATCTGGACGAAGAGCATCAGGGGCTCGCGCCAGCCGAACTGTTCGCCAGG
CTCAAGGCGAGCATGCCCGACGGCGAGGATCTCGTCGTGACCCATGGCGATGCCTGCTTGCCGAATATCA
TGGTGGAAAATGGCCGCTTTTCTGGATTCATCGACTGTGGCCGGCTGGGTGTGGCGGACCGCTATCAGGA
CATAGCGTTGGCTACCCGTGATATTGCTGAAGAGCTTGGCGGCGAATGGGCTGACCGCTTCCTCGTGCTT
TACGGTATCGCCGCTCCCGATTCGCAGCGCATCGCCTTCTATCGCCTTCTTGACGAGTTCTTCTGAATTA
TTAACGCTTACAATTTCCTGATGCGGTATTTTCTCCTTACGCATCTGTGCGGTATTTCACACCGCATCAG
GTGGCACTTTTCGGGGAAATGTGCGCGGAACCCCTATTTGTTTATTTTTCTAAATACATTCAAATATGTA
TCCGCTCATGAGACAATAACCCTGATAAATGCTTCAATAATAGCACGTGCTAAAACTTCATTTTTAATTT
AAAAGGATCTAGGTGAAGATCCTTTTTGATAATCTCATGACCAAAATCCCTTAACGTGAGTTTTCGTTCC
ACTGAGCGTCAGACCCCGTAGAAAAGATCAAAGGATCTTCTTGAGATCCTTTTTTTCTGCGCGTAATCTG
CTGCTTGCAAACAAAAAAACCACCGCTACCAGCGGTGGTTTGTTTGCCGGATCAAGAGCTACCAACTCTT
TTTCCGAAGGTAACTGGCTTCAGCAGAGCGCAGATACCAAATACTGTTCTTCTAGTGTAGCCGTAGTTAG
GCCACCACTTCAAGAACTCTGTAGCACCGCCTACATACCTCGCTCTGCTAATCCTGTTACCAGTGGCTGC
TGCCAGTGGCGATAAGTCGTGTCTTACCGGGTTGGACTCAAGACGATAGTTACCGGATAAGGCGCAGCGG
TCGGGCTGAACGGGGGGTTCGTGCACACAGCCCAGCTTGGAGCGAACGACCTACACCGAACTGAGATACC
TACAGCGTGAGCTATGAGAAAGCGCCACGCTTCCCGAAGGGAGAAAGGCGGACAGGTATCCGGTAAGCGG
CAGGGTCGGAACAGGAGAGCGCACGAGGGAGCTTCCAGGGGGAAACGCCTGGTATCTTTATAGTCCTGTC
GGGTTTCGCCACCTCTGACTTGAGCGTCGATTTTTGTGATGCTCGTCAGGGGGGCGGAGCCTATGGAAAA
ACGCCAGCAACGCGGCCTTTTTACGGTTCCTGGCCTTTTGCTGGCCTTTTGCTCACATGTTCTTGCT
Features (pLannotate 1.2.2; 11 found; start..end, strand, type, name):
     93..396     +  enhancer       CMV enhancer: human cytomegalovirus immediate early enhancer
    397..600     +  promoter       CMV promoter: human cytomegalovirus (CMV) immediate early promoter
    749..776     +  intron         CMV intron (fragment): modified intron A from human cytomegalovirus (CMV)
    781..1127    +  intron         β-globin intron (fragment): internally truncated intron from human β-globin
   1125..1217    +  CDS            HBB (fragment): HBB_ATEBE - Experimental evidence at protein level: Swiss-Prot protein existence level 1. Involved in oxygen transport from the lung to the various peripheral tissues. From Ateles belzebuth (White-bellied spider monkey).
   1214..1261    +  CDS            nucleoplasmin NLS: bipartite nuclear localization signal from nucleoplasmin
   1605..1829    +  polyA_signal   bGH poly(A) signal: bovine growth hormone polyadenylation signal
   2002..2796    +  CDS            NeoR/KanR: aminoglycoside phosphotransferase from Tn5; aph(3')-II (or nptII); confers resistance to neomycin, kanamycin, and G418 (Geneticin®)
   2817..2867    -  misc_feature   bom (fragment): basis of mobility region from pBR322
   2894..2982    +  promoter       AmpR promoter (fragment): bla
   3121..3709    +  rep_origin     ori: high-copy-number ColE1/pMB1/pBR322/pUC origin of replication
