[The description below was written by a language model from this plasmid's Addgene catalogue record and pLannotate feature annotations shown in this document.]
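Description:
pVAX_CBI_AcrIIA4 is a small (about 3.8 kb) mammalian expression plasmid built on the pVAX_CBI backbone for transient production of the anti-CRISPR protein AcrIIA4 in mammalian cells. It is propagated in E. coli as a high-copy plasmid through a ColE1/pUC-type origin and selected with kanamycin via the Tn5 aminoglycoside phosphotransferase gene (NeoR/KanR). The feature table also picks up short remnants of a pBR322 bom region and an AmpR promoter fragment, which appear to be backbone leftovers rather than functional modules.

The expression cassette starts with the human cytomegalovirus immediate-early enhancer and promoter. These are followed by a short fragment of CMV intron A and a truncated human β-globin intron, an arrangement commonly included to promote splicing and improve transcript expression. The cassette ends in a bovine growth hormone polyadenylation signal. The human codon-optimized AcrIIA4 open reading frame, inserted by Gibson assembly and flanked by NotI and XhoI sites for easy exchange, is not annotated by name in the feature table. It presumably occupies the unannotated stretch upstream of the bGH poly(A) signal.

The catalogue entry specifies no tag and no NLS, yet the automated annotation calls a nucleoplasmin bipartite NLS and a β-globin coding fragment just after the intron. The record does not resolve whether these are in frame with the insert or are spurious or residual matches.

AcrIIA4 is a phage-derived inhibitor of Cas9, and the associated work concerns anti-CRISPR proteins that block a range of Cas9 proteins. The plasmid is therefore suited to co-transfection experiments that test or restrain Cas9 genome-editing activity in mammalian cells.
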