Addgene plasmid #136662: pVAX_CBI_AcrIIA4
Purpose: Expresses human codon-optimized AcrIIA4 in mammalian cells. ORF flanked by NotI and XhoI restriction sites
Depositing lab: Yannick Doyon. Depositing organization: Universite Laval. Publication: Widespread anti-CRISPR proteins in virulent bacteriophages inhibit a range of Cas9 proteins. Hynes AP, Rousseau GM, Agudelo D, Goulet A, Amigues B, Loehr J, Romero DA, Fremaux C, Horvath P, Doyon Y, Cambillau C, Moineau S. Nat Commun. 2018 Jul 25;9(1):2919. doi: 10.1038/s41467-018-05092-w. PubMed 30046034.
Backbone
  Vector backbone: pVAX_CBI
  Vector type: Mammalian Expression, Synthetic Biology
Growth in bacteria
  Bacterial resistance: Kanamycin, 50 μg/mL
  Growth temperature: 37°C
  Growth strain: DH5alpha
  Copy number: High Copy
Gene/Insert
  Gene/Insert name: AcrIIA4
  Species: H. sapiens (human), Synthetic
  Promoter: CMV
  Tag / fusion protein: No tag, No NLS
  Cloning method: Gibson Cloning
  Sequencing primers: 5′ TAT GGT TGG GAT AAG GCT GG
Terms and licenses: Academic/Nonprofit Terms; Industry Terms: Not Available to Industry
How to cite: pVAX_CBI_AcrIIA4 was a gift from Yannick Doyon (Addgene plasmid # 136662 ; http://n2t.net/addgene:136662 ; RRID:Addgene_136662)
